Addgene plasmid #100777: HA-CPI-17-T38E-NES
Purpose: Mammalian expression of CPI-17 phospho-mimetic cytosolic
Depositing lab: Joseph Gordon. Depositing organization: University of Manitoba.
Backbone
  Vector backbone: pcDNA3.1(+)
  Backbone size w/o insert (bp): 5400
  Vector type: Mammalian Expression
Growth in bacteria
  Bacterial resistance: Ampicillin, 100 μg/mL
  Growth temperature: 37°C
  Growth strain: DH5alpha
  Copy number: High Copy
Gene/Insert
  Gene/Insert name: CPI-17-T38E-NES
  Species: H. sapiens (human)
  Insert size (bp): 480
  Mutation: T38E
  Entrez Gene: PPP1R14A (a.k.a. PPP1INL)
  Promoter: CMV
  Tag / fusion protein: HA (N terminal on insert)
  Cloning method: Restriction Enzyme; 5′ cloning site BamHI (not destroyed); 3′ cloning site XhoI (not destroyed)
  Sequencing primers: 5′ T7; 3′ Sp6
Terms and licenses: Academic/Nonprofit Terms; Industry Terms: Not Available to Industry
How to cite: HA-CPI-17-T38E-NES was a gift from Joseph Gordon (Addgene plasmid # 100777 ; http://n2t.net/addgene:100777 ; RRID:Addgene_100777)
