[The description below was written by a language model from this plasmid's Addgene catalogue record and pLannotate feature annotations shown in this document.]
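Description:
HA-CPI-17-T38E-NES is a mammalian expression plasmid built on the pcDNA3.1(+) backbone, with a sequenced length of about 5.9 kb. It is propagated in E. coli through a high-copy ColE1/pUC-type origin and selected with ampicillin via the β-lactamase (AmpR) gene. An f1 origin is also present. For selection in mammalian cells, the backbone carries a neomycin/kanamycin phosphotransferase (neo) cassette driven by the SV40 enhancer/early promoter and terminated by an SV40 polyadenylation signal, which would allow G418 selection of stable transfectants. Several small annotated fragments (HIV-1 LTR, ble, lacI, bom) appear to be short similarity hits in backbone sequence rather than functional elements.

The payload is a roughly 480 bp human CPI-17 (PPP1R14A) insert cloned between BamHI and XhoI, downstream of the CMV immediate-early enhancer and promoter and upstream of the bovine growth hormone polyadenylation signal. T7 and SP6 promoters flank the insert and serve as sequencing primer sites. The protein carries an N-terminal HA epitope; the annotation detects this as a fragment of a 3xHA tag, consistent with a single HA copy. CPI-17 is an inhibitor of the protein phosphatase 1 catalytic subunit whose potency rises more than 1000-fold on phosphorylation. The T38E substitution is described as a phospho-mimetic, intended to imitate that activated state. The "NES" in the name and the "cytosolic" purpose indicate an appended nuclear export signal, although it is not separately annotated in the feature table, presumably lying after the PPP1R14A coding region. The construct is used to express HA-detectable, constitutively active-like CPI-17 restricted to the cytosol of mammalian cells.
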