Features (pLannotate 1.2.2; 22 found; start..end, strand, type, name):
     26..405     +  enhancer       CMV enhancer: human cytomegalovirus immediate early enhancer
    406..609     +  promoter       CMV promoter: human cytomegalovirus (CMV) immediate early promoter
    605..638     +  LTR            5' LTR (truncated) (fragment): truncated 5' long terminal repeat (LTR) from HIV-1
    654..672     +  promoter       T7 promoter: promoter for bacteriophage T7 RNA polymerase
    698..723     +  CDS            3xHA (fragment): three tandem HA epitope tags
    749..1189    +  CDS            PPP1R14A: PP14A_HUMAN - Also known as CPI17, PPP1INL. Experimental evidence at protein level: Swiss-Prot protein existence level 1. Inhibitor of PPP1CA. Has over 1000-fold higher inhibitory activity when phosphorylated, creating a molecular switch for regulating the phosphorylation status of PPP1CA substrates and smooth muscle contraction. From Homo sapiens (Human).
   1256..1274    -  promoter       SP6 promoter: promoter for bacteriophage SP6 RNA polymerase
   1300..1524    +  polyA_signal   bGH poly(A) signal: bovine growth hormone polyadenylation signal
   1528..1549    +  promoter       SV40 promoter (fragment): SV40 enhancer and early promoter
   1570..1998    +  rep_origin     f1 ori (sequence partly withheld): f1 bacteriophage origin of replication; arrow indicates direction of (+) strand synthesis
   2012..2341    +  promoter       SV40 promoter: SV40 enhancer and early promoter
   2408..3199    +  CDS            neo: KKA2_KLEPN - Also known as kan, nptII. Experimental evidence at protein level: Swiss-Prot protein existence level 1. Resistance to kanamycin, neomycin, paromomycin, ribostamycin, butirosin and gentamicin B. From Klebsiella pneumoniae.
   3223..3381    +  CDS            ble (fragment): BLE_KLEPN - Experimental evidence at protein level: Swiss-Prot protein existence level 1. Binding protein with a strong affinity to the bleomycin family of antibiotics. Binds to CL990; an antimitotic-antibiotic compound. From Klebsiella pneumoniae.
   3376..3497    +  polyA_signal   SV40 poly(A) signal: SV40 polyadenylation signal
   3570..3586    -  protein_bind   lac operator: The lac repressor binds to the lac operator to inhibit transcription in E. coli. This inhibition can be relieved by adding lactose or isopropyl-β-D-thiogalactopyranoside (IPTG). lac repressor encoded by lacI
   3594..3624    -  promoter       lac promoter: promoter for the E. coli lac operon
   3639..3660    -  protein_bind   CAP binding site: CAP binding activates transcription in the presence of cAMP. E. coli catabolite activator protein
   3673..3765    -  CDS            lacI (fragment): lac repressor; lacI; The lac repressor binds to the lac operator to inhibit transcription in E. coli. This inhibition can be relieved by adding lactose or isopropyl-β-D-thiogalactopyranoside (IPTG).
   3948..4536    -  rep_origin     ori: high-copy-number ColE1/pMB1/pBR322/pUC origin of replication
   4707..5567    -  CDS            AmpR: β-lactamase; bla; confers resistance to ampicillin, carbenicillin, and related antibiotics
   5568..5672    -  promoter       AmpR promoter: bla
   5731..5783    -  misc_feature   bom (fragment): basis of mobility region from pBR322
>Addgene plasmid #100777 | HA-CPI-17-T38E-NES | addgene full sequence | sequence record 193197 | Addgene NGS Result
GATGTACGGGCCAGATATACGCGTTGACATTGATTATTGACTAGTTATTAATAGTAATCAATTACGGGGT
CATTAGTTCATAGCCCATATATGGAGTTCCGCGTTACATAACTTACGGTAAATGGCCCGCCTGGCTGACC
GCCCAACGACCCCCGCCCATTGACGTCAATAATGACGTATGTTCCCATAGTAACGCCAATAGGGACTTTC
CATTGACGTCAATGGGTGGAGTATTTACGGTAAACTGCCCACTTGGCAGTACATCAAGTGTATCATATGC
CAAGTACGCCCCCTATTGACGTCAATGACGGTAAATGGCCCGCCTGGCATTATGCCCAGTACATGACCTT
ATGGGACTTTCCTACTTGGCAGTACATCTACGTATTAGTCATCGCTATTACCATGGTGATGCGGTTTTGG
CAGTACATCAATGGGCGTGGATAGCGGTTTGACTCACGGGGATTTCCAAGTCTCCACCCCATTGACGTCA
ATGGGAGTTTGTTTTGGCACCAAAATCAACGGGACTTTCCAAAATGTCGTAACAACTCCGCCCCATTGAC
GCAAATGGGCGGTAGGCGTGTACGGTGGGAGGTCTATATAAGCAGAGCTCTCTGGCTAACTAGAGAACCC
ACTGCTTACTGGCTTATCGAAATTAATACGACTCACTATAGGGAGACCCAAGCTTGGTACCATGGCGTAC
CCATACGATGTTCCAGATTACGCCGGATCCATCGATGTCGACGAATTCATGGCAGCTCAGCGGCTGGGCA
AGCGCGTGCTGAGCAAGCTGCAGTCTCCATCGCGGGCCCGCGGGCCAGGGGGCAGTCCCGGGGGGCTGCA
GAAGCGGCACGCGCGCGTCGAGGTCAAGTATGACCGGCGGGAGCTGCAGCGGCGGCTGGACGTGGAGAAG
TGGATCGACGGGCGCCTGGAGGAGCTGTACCGCGGCATGGAGGCAGACATGCCCGATGAGATCAACATTG
ATGAATTGTTGGAGTTAGAGAGTGAAGAGGAGAGAAGCCGGAAAATCCAGGGACTCCTGAAGTCATGTGG
GAAACCTGTCGAGGACTTCATCCAGGAGCTGCTGGCAAAGCTTCAAGGCCTCCACAGGCAGCCCGGCCTC
CGCCAGCCAAGCCCCTCCCACGACGGCAGCCTCAGCCCCCTCCAGGACCGGGCCCGGACTGCTCACCCCC
TGGCCCTGAAGCTGGCCGGCCTGGACATCGGCAGCTGACTCGAGCATGCATCTAGAGGGCCCTATTCTAT
AGTGTCACCTAAATGCTAGAGCTCGCTGATCAGCCTCGACTGTGCCTTCTAGTTGCCAGCCATCTGTTGT
TTGCCCCTCCCCCGTGCCTTCCTTGACCCTGGAAGGTGCCACTCCCACTGTCCTTTCCTAATAAAATGAG
GAAATTGCATCGCATTGTCTGAGTAGGTGTCATTCTATTCTGGGGGGTGGGGTGGGGCAGGACAGCAAGG
GGGAGGATTGGGAAGACAATAGCAGGCATGCTGGGGATGCGGTGGGCTCTATGGCTTCTGAGGCGGAAAG
AACCAGCTGGGGCTCTAGGGGGTATCCCC
[124 nt withheld, positions 1570-1693]
C
[91 nt withheld, positions 1695-1785]
A
[49 nt withheld, positions 1787-1835]
CCTTTGACGTTGGAGTCCACGTTCTTT
[37 nt withheld, positions 1863-1899]
ACCCTATCTCGGTCTATTCTTTTGATTTATAAGGGATTTTGCCGATTTCGGCCTATTGGTTAAAAAATGA
GCTGATTTAACAAAAATTTAACGCGAATTAATTCTGTGGAATGTGTGTCAGTTAGGGTGTGGAAAGTCCC
CAGGCTCCCCAGCAGGCAGAAGTATGCAAAGCATGCATCTCAATTAGTCAGCAACCAGGTGTGGAAAGTC
CCCAGGCTCCCCAGCAGGCAGAAGTATGCAAAGCATGCATCTCAATTAGTCAGCAACCATAGTCCCGCCC
CTAACTCCGCCCATCCCGCCCCTAACTCCGCCCAGTTCCGCCCATTCTCCGCCCCATGGCTGACTAATTT
TTTTTATTTATGCAGAGGCCGAGGCCGCCTCTGCCTCTGAGCTATTCCAGAAGTAGTGAGGAGGCTTTTT
TGGAGGCCTAGGCTTTTGCAAAAAGCTCCCGGGAGCTTGTATATCCATTTTCGGATCTGATCAAGAGACA
GGATGAGGATCGTTTCGCATGATTGAACAAGATGGATTGCACGCAGGTTCTCCGGCCGCTTGGGTGGAGA
GGCTATTCGGCTATGACTGGGCACAACAGACAATCGGCTGCTCTGATGCCGCCGTGTTCCGGCTGTCAGC
GCAGGGGCGCCCGGTTCTTTTTGTCAAGACCGACCTGTCCGGTGCCCTGAATGAACTGCAGGACGAGGCA
GCGCGGCTATCGTGGCTGGCCACGACGGGCGTTCCTTGCGCAGCTGTGCTCGACGTTGTCACTGAAGCGG
GAAGGGACTGGCTGCTATTGGGCGAAGTGCCGGGGCAGGATCTCCTGTCATCTCACCTTGCTCCTGCCGA
GAAAGTATCCATCATGGCTGATGCAATGCGGCGGCTGCATACGCTTGATCCGGCTACCTGCCCATTCGAC
CACCAAGCGAAACATCGCATCGAGCGAGCACGTACTCGGATGGAAGCCGGTCTTGTCGATCAGGATGATC
TGGACGAAGAGCATCAGGGGCTCGCGCCAGCCGAACTGTTCGCCAGGCTCAAGGCGCGCATGCCCGACGG
CGAGGATCTCGTCGTGACCCATGGCGATGCCTGCTTGCCGAATATCATGGTGGAAAATGGCCGCTTTTCT
GGATTCATCGACTGTGGCCGGCTGGGTGTGGCGGACCGCTATCAGGACATAGCGTTGGCTACCCGTGATA
TTGCTGAAGAGCTTGGCGGCGAATGGGCTGACCGCTTCCTCGTGCTTTACGGTATCGCCGCTCCCGATTC
GCAGCGCATCGCCTTCTATCGCCTTCTTGACGAGTTCTTCTGAGCGGGACTCTGGGGTTCGAAATGACCG
ACCAAGCGACGCCCAACCTGCCATCACGAGATTTCGATTCCACCGCCGCCTTCTATGAAAGGTTGGGCTT
CGGAATCGTTTTCCGGGACGCCGGCTGGATGATCCTCCAGCGCGGGGATCTCATGCTGGAGTTCTTCGCC
CACCCCAACTTGTTTATTGCAGCTTATAATGGTTACAAATAAAGCAATAGCATCACAAATTTCACAAATA
AAGCATTTTTTTCACTGCATTCTAGTTGTGGTTTGTCCAAACTCATCAATGTATCTTATCATGTCTGTAT
ACCGTCGACCTCTAGCTAGAGCTTGGCGTAATCATGGTCATAGCTGTTTCCTGTGTGAAATTGTTATCCG
CTCACAATTCCACACAACATACGAGCCGGAAGCATAAAGTGTAAAGCCTGGGGTGCCTAATGAGTGAGCT
AACTCACATTAATTGCGTTGCGCTCACTGCCCGCTTTCCAGTCGGGAAACCTGTCGTGCCAGCTGCATTA
ATGAATCGGCCAACGCGCGGGGAGAGGCGGTTTGCGTATTGGGCGCTCTTCCGCTTCCTCGCTCACTGAC
TCGCTGCGCTCGGTCGTTCGGCTGCGGCGAGCGGTATCAGCTCACTCAAAGGCGGTAATACGGTTATCCA
CAGAATCAGGGGATAACGCAGGAAAGAACATGTGAGCAAAAGGCCAGCAAAAGGCCAGGAACCGTAAAAA
GGCCGCGTTGCTGGCGTTTTTCCATAGGCTCCGCCCCCCTGACGAGCATCACAAAAATCGACGCTCAAGT
CAGAGGTGGCGAAACCCGACAGGACTATAAAGATACCAGGCGTTTCCCCCTGGAAGCTCCCTCGTGCGCT
CTCCTGTTCCGACCCTGCCGCTTACCGGATACCTGTCCGCCTTTCTCCCTTCGGGAAGCGTGGCGCTTTC
TCATAGCTCACGCTGTAGGTATCTCAGTTCGGTGTAGGTCGTTCGCTCCAAGCTGGGCTGTGTGCACGAA
CCCCCCGTTCAGCCCGACCGCTGCGCCTTATCCGGTAACTATCGTCTTGAGTCCAACCCGGTAAGACACG
ACTTATCGCCACTGGCAGCAGCCACTGGTAACAGGATTAGCAGAGCGAGGTATGTAGGCGGTGCTACAGA
GTTCTTGAAGTGGTGGCCTAACTACGGCTACACTAGAAGAACAGTATTTGGTATCTGCGCTCTGCTGAAG
CCAGTTACCTTCGGAAAAAGAGTTGGTAGCTCTTGATCCGGCAAACAAACCACCGCTGGTAGCGGTGGTT
TTTTTGTTTGCAAGCAGCAGATTACGCGCAGAAAAAAAGGATCTCAAGAAGATCCTTTGATCTTTTCTAC
GGGGTCTGACGCTCAGTGGAACGAAAACTCACGTTAAGGGATTTTGGTCATGAGATTATCAAAAAGGATC
TTCACCTAGATCCTTTTAAATTAAAAATGAAGTTTTAAATCAATCTAAAGTATATATGAGTAAACTTGGT
CTGACAGTTACCAATGCTTAATCAGTGAGGCACCTATCTCAGCGATCTGTCTATTTCGTTCATCCATAGT
TGCCTGACTCCCCGTCGTGTAGATAACTACGATACGGGAGGGCTTACCATCTGGCCCCAGTGCTGCAATG
ATACCGCGAGACCCACGCTCACCGGCTCCAGATTTATCAGCAATAAACCAGCCAGCCGGAAGGGCCGAGC
GCAGAAGTGGTCCTGCAACTTTATCCGCCTCCATCCAGTCTATTAATTGTTGCCGGGAAGCTAGAGTAAG
TAGTTCGCCAGTTAATAGTTTGCGCAACGTTGTTGCCATTGCTACAGGCATCGTGGTGTCACGCTCGTCG
TTTGGTATGGCTTCATTCAGCTCCGGTTCCCAACGATCAAGGCGAGTTACATGATCCCCCATGTTGTGCA
AAAAAGCGGTTAGCTCCTTCGGTCCTCCGATCGTTGTCAGAAGTAAGTTGGCCGCAGTGTTATCACTCAT
GGTTATGGCAGCACTGCATAATTCTCTTACTGTCATGCCATCCGTAAGATGCTTTTCTGTGACTGGTGAG
TACTCAACCAAGTCATTCTGAGAATAGTGTATGCGGCGACCGAGTTGCTCTTGCCCGGCGTCAATACGGG
ATAATACCGCGCCACATAGCAGAACTTTAAAAGTGCTCATCATTGGAAAACGTTCTTCGGGGCGAAAACT
CTCAAGGATCTTACCGCTGTTGAGATCCAGTTCGATGTAACCCACTCGTGCACCCAACTGATCTTCAGCA
TCTTTTACTTTCACCAGCGTTTCTGGGTGAGCAAAAACAGGAAGGCAAAATGCCGCAAAAAAGGGAATAA
GGGCGACACGGAAATGTTGAATACTCATACTCTTCCTTTTTCAATATTATTGAAGCATTTATCAGGGTTA
TTGTCTCATGAGCGGATACATATTTGAATGTATTTAGAAAAATAAACAAATAGGGGTTCCGCGCACATTT
CCCCGAAAAGTGCCACCTGACGTCGACGGATCGGGAGATCTCCCGATCCCCTATGGTGCACTCTCAGTAC
AATCTGCTCTGATGCCGCATAGTTAAGCCAGTATCTGCTCCCTGCTTGTGTGTTGGAGGTCGCTGAGTAG
TGCGCGAGCAAAATTTAAGCTACAACAAGGCAAGGCTTGACCGACAATTGCATGAAGAATCTGCTTAGGG
TTAGGCGTTTTGCGCTGCTTCGC
